>Addgene plasmid #231294 | pAVEC2_C-mTurquoise2 | addgene full sequence | sequence record 458417 | Addgene NGS Result
TTGAGATCCTTTTTTTCTGCGCGTAATCTGCTGCTTGCAAACAAAAAAACCACCGCTACCAGCGGTGGTT
TGTTTGCCGGATCAAGAGCTACCAACTCTTTTTCCGAAGGTAACTGGCTTCAGCAGAGCGCAGATACCAA
ATACTGTTCTTCTAGTGTAGCCGTAGTTAGGCCACCACTTCAAGAACTCTGTAGCACCGCCTACATACCT
CGCTCTGCTAATCCTGTTACCAGTGGCTGCTGCCAGTGGCGATAAGTCGTGTCTTACCGGGTTGGACTCA
AGACGATAGTTACCGGATAAGGCGCAGCGGTCGGGCTGAACGGGGGGTTCGTGCACACAGCCCAGCTTGG
AGCGAACGACCTACACCGAACTGAGATACCTACAGCGTGAGCTATGAGAAAGCGCCACGCTTCCCGAAGG
GAGAAAGGCGGACAGGTATCCGGTAAGCGGCAGGGTCGGAACAGGAGAGCGCACGAGGGAGCTTCCAGGG
GGAAACGCCTGGTATCTTTATAGTCCTGTCGGGTTTCGCCACCTCTGACTTGAGCGTCGATTTTTGTGAT
GCTCGTCAGGGGGGCGGAGCCTATGGAAAAACGCCAGCAACGCGGCCTTTTTACGGTTCCTGGCCTTTTG
CTGGCCTTTTGCTCACATGTTCTTTCCTGCGTTATCCCCTGATTCTGTGGATAACCGTATTACCGCCTTT
GAGTGACTGAAGAACCGAGCGCCGCCGTCTAAAAAGGTGATGTGTATTTGAGTAAAACAGCTTGCGTCAT
GCGGTCGCTGCGTATATGATGCGATGAGTAAATAAACAAATACGCAAGGGGAACGCATGAAGGTTATCGC
TGTACTTAACCAGAAAGGCGGGTCAGGCAAGACGACCATCGCAACCCATCTAGCCCGCGCCCTGCAACTC
GCCGGGGCCGATGTTCTGTTAGTCGATTCCGATCCCCAGGGCAGTGCCCGCGATTGGGCGGCCGTGCGGG
AAGATCAACCGCTAACCGTTGTCGGCATCGACCGCCCGACGATTGACCGCGACGTGAAGGCCATCGGCCG
GCGCGACTTCGTAGTGATCGACGGAGCGCCCCAGGCGGCGGACTTGGCTGTGTCCGCGATCAAGGCAGCC
GACTTCGTGCTGATTCCGGTGCAGCCAAGCCCTTACGACATATGGGCCACCGCCGACCTGGTGGAGCTGG
TTAAGCAGCGCATTGAGGTCACGGATGGAAGGCTACAAGCGGCCTTTGTCGTGTCGCGGGCGATCAAAGG
CACGCGCATCGGCGGTGAGGTTGCCGAGGCGCTGGCCGGGTACGAGCTGCCCATTCTTGAGTCCCGTATC
ACGCAGCGCGTGAGCTACCCAGGCACTGCCGCCGCCGGCACAACCGTTCTTGAATCAGAACCCGAGGGCG
ACGCTGCCCGCGAGGTCCAGGCGCTGGCCGCTGAAATTAAATCAAAACTCATTTGAGTTAATGAGGTAAA
GAGAAAATGAGCAAAAGCACAAACACGCTAAGTGCCGGCCGTCCGAGCGCACGCAGCAGCAAGGCTGCAA
CGTTGGCCAGCCTGGCAGACACGCCAGCCATGAAGCGGGTCAACTTTCAGTTGCCGGCGGAGGATCACAC
CAAGCTGAAGATGTACGCGGTACGCCAAGGCAAGACCATTACCGAGCTGCTATCTGAATACATCGCGCAG
CTACCAGAGTAAATGAGCAAATGAATAAATGAGTAGATGAATTTTAGCGGCTAAAGGAGGCGGCATGGAA
AATCAAGAACAACCAGGCACCGACGCCGTGGAATGCCCCATGTGTGGAGGAACGGGCGGTTGGCCAGGCG
TAAGCGGCTGGGTTGCCTGCCGGCCCTGCAATGGCACTGGAACCCCCAAGCCCGAGGAATCGGCGTGAGC
GGTCGCAAACCATCCGGCCCGGTACAAATCGGCGCGGCGCTGGGTGATGACCTGGTGGAGAAGTTGAAGG
CCGCGCAGGCCGCCCAGCGGCAACGCATCGAGGCAGAAGCACGCCCCGGTGAATCGTGGCAAGCGGCCGC
TGATCGAATCCGCAAAGAATCCCGGCAACCGCCGGCAGCCGGTGCGCCGTCGATTAGGAAGCCGCCCAAG
GGCGACGAGCAACCAGATTTTTTCGTTCCGATGCTCTATGACGTGGGCACCCGCGATAGTCGCAGCATCA
TGGACGTGGCCGTTTTCCGTCTGTCGAAGCGTGACCGACGAGCTGGCGAGGTGATCCGCTACGAGCTTCC
AGACGGGCACGTAGAGGTTTCCGCAGGGCCGGCCGGCATGGCCAGTGTGTGGGATTACGACCTGGTACTG
ATGGCGGTTTCCCATCTAACCGAATCCATGAACCGATACCGGGAAGGGAAGGGAGACAAGCCCGGCCGCG
TGTTCCGTCCACACGTTGCGGACGTACTCAAGTTCTGCCGGCGAGCCGATGGCGGAAAGCAGAAAGACGA
CCTGGTAGAAACCTGCATTCGGTTAAACACCACGCACGTTGCCATGCAGCGTACGAAGAAGGCCAAGAAC
GGCCGCCTGGTGACGGTATCCGAGGGTGAAGCCTTGATTAGCCGCTACAAGATCGTAAAGAGCGAAACCG
GGCGGCCGGAGTACATCGAGATCGAGCTAGCTGATTGGATGTACCGCGAGATCACAGAAGGCAAGAACCC
GGACGTGCTGACGGTTCACCCCGATTACTTTTTGATCGATCCCGGCATCGGCCGTTTTCTCTACCGCCTG
GCACGCCGCGCCGCAGGCAAGGCAGAAGCCAGATGGTTGTTCAAGACGATCTACGAACGCAGTGGCAGCG
CCGGAGAGTTCAAGAAGTTCTGTTTCACCGTGCGCAAGCTGATCGGGTCAAATGACCTGCCGGAGTACGA
TTTGAAGGAGGAGGCGGGGCAGGCTGGCCCGATCCTAGTCATGCGCTACCGCAACCTGATCGAGGGCGAA
GCATCCGCCGGTTCCTAATGTACGGAGCAGATGCTAGGGCAAATTGCCCTAGCAGGGGAAAAAGGTCGAA
AAGGTCTCTTTCCTGTGGATAGCACGTACATTGGGAACCCAAAGCCGTACATTGGGAACCGGAACCCGTA
CATTGGGAACCCAAAGCCGTACATTGGGAACCGGTCACACATGTAAGTGACTGATATAAAAGAGAAAAAA
GGCGATTTTTCCGCCTAAAACTCTTTAAAACTTATTAAAACTCTTAAAACCCGCCTGGCCTGTGCATAAC
TGTCTGGCCAGCGCACAGCCGAAGAGCTGCAAAAAGCGCCTACCCTTCGGTCGCTGCGCTCCCTACGCCC
CGCCGCTTCGCGTCGGCCTATCGCGGCCGCTGGCCGCTCAAAAATGGCTGGCCTACGGCCAGGCAATCTA
CCAGCGCGCGGACAAGCTAGGATTGGCAGGATATATTCAGTTGTAAATGCGAGCTGTTGGCTGGCTGGTG
GCAGGATATATTCAGTTGTAAATAAATTGACGCTTAGACAACTTAATAACACATTGCGGACGTTTTTAAT
GTACTGAATTAACGCCGAATTAATTCGAGCTCTCTAGAAAGCTTATCTTTAATCATATTCCATAGTCCAT
ACCATAGCACATACAGTAGTTATATGCTGCAGAAGAGATCCAACAAAACATTCACAATGGATTATAGAAA
CATTTGTTTATTCATTATAATGAGATCTTACATTCATTTAATATTAGAAAAAGCCACAAATTCATAACAC
AACAAGCCAAGAAGAAAACACAAACTTAAGCACACAAGCTTTTTATTTGACACACCAAATATTTCATCTT
CATCTTCATATTTACTCGCTTTCTTTTTCGAAGGTCTCAGTACCTTCAGGGCATCCTCTTGATACATTAC
TTTCCACTTCGATTGGGGCAAGCTGTAGCAGTTCTTGCTTAGACCGAATTGCCATCTCACAGAGATGCTG
AAGAGTTCGCGACCCTCCAGAAACGGTGATACTAACTCCTCGAAACCGAATACTATAGGTACATCCGATC
TGGTCGAAACCGAAAAATCGAGATGCTGCATAGTTAACCGAATCTCCCGTCCAAGATCCAAGGACTCTGT
GCAGTGAAGCTTCCGTCCTGTCGTATCTGAGATATCTCTTAAATACAACTTTCCCGAAACCCCAGCTTTC
CTTGAAACCAAGGGGATTATCTTGATTCGAATTAGTCTCATCGTTATGTAGCCGCCACTCAGTCCAACTC
GGACTTTCGTCAGGAAGTTTGAAGGGAGAAGTGGTACCTCCTGATCCTCCATCCCAACGTTCACTGTTAG
CTTGTTCCCTAGCGTCGTTTCCTTGTATAGCTCGTTCCATCTGTTAATCAGAAAAACTCAGATTAATCGA
CAAATTCGATCGCACAAACTAGAAACTAACACCAGATCTAGATAGAAATCACAAATCGAAGAGTAATTAT
TCGACAAAACTCAAATTATTTGAACAAATCGGATGATATCTATGAAACCCTAATCGAGAATTAAGATGAT
ATCTAACGATCAAACCCAGAAAATCGTCTTCGATCTAAGATTAACAGAATCTAAACCAAAGAACATATAC
GAAATTGGGATCGAACGAAAACAAAATCGAAGATTTTGAGAGAATAAGGAACACAGAAATTTACCTTCAT
CACGGTAGAGAGAATTGAGAGAAAGTTTTTAAGATTTTGAGAAATTGAAATCTGAATTGTGAAGAAGAAG
AGCTCTTTGGGTATTGTTTTATAGAAGAAGAAGAAGAAAAGACGAGGACGACTAGGTCACGAGAAAGCTA
AGGCGGTGAAGCAATAGCTAATAATAAAATGACACGTGTATTGAGCGTTGTTTACACGCAAAGTTGTTTT
TGGCTAATTGCCTTATTTTTAGGTTGAGGAAAAGTATTTGTGCTTTGAGTTGATAAACACGACTCGTGTG
TGCCGGCTGCAACCACTTTGACGCCGTTTATTACTGACTCGTCGACTCGAGACTAGAGCCAAGCTGATCT
CCTTTGCCCCGGAGATCACCATGGACGACTTTCTCTATCTCTACGATCTAGGAAGAAAGTTCGACGGAGA
AGGTGACGATACCATGTTCACCACCGATAATGAGAAGATTAGCCTCTTCAATTTCAGAAAGAATGCTGAC
CCACAGATGGTTAGAGAGGCTTACGCGGCAGGTCTCATCAAGACGATCTACCCGAGTAATAATCTCCAGG
AGATCAAATACCTTCCCAAGAAGGTTAAAGATGCAGTCAAAAGATTCAGGACTAACTGCATCAAGAACAC
AGAGAAAGATATATTTCTCAAGATCAGAAGTACTATTCCAGTATGGACGATTCAAGGCTTGCTTCATAAA
CCAAGGCAAGTAATAGAGATTGGAGTCTCTAAGAAAGTAGTTCCTACTGAATCAAAGGCCATGGAGTCAA
AAATTCAGATCGAGGATCTAACAGAACTCGCCGTGAAGACTGGCGAACAGTTCATACAGAGTCTTTTACG
ACTCAATGACAAGAAGAAAATCTTCGTCAACATGGTGGAGCACGACACTCTCGTCTACTCCAAGAATATC
AAAGATACAGTCTCAGAAGACCAAAGGGCTATTGAGACTTTTCAACAAAGGGTAATATCGGGAAACCTCC
TCGGATTCCATTGCCCAGCTATCTGTCACTTCATCAAAAGGACAGTAGAAAAGGAAGGTGGCACCTACAA
ATGCCATCATTGCGATAAAGGAAAGGCTATCGTTCAAGATGCCTCTGCCGACAGTGGTCCCAAAGATGGA
CCCCCACCCACGAGGAGCATCGTGGAAAAAGAAGACGTTCCAACCACGTCTTCAAAGCAAGTGGATTGAT
GTGATATCTCCACTGACGTAAGGGATGACGCACAATCCCACTATCCTTCGCAATGAGACTTTTCAACAAA
GGGTAATATCGGGAAACCTCCTCGGATTCCATTGCCCAGCTATCTGTCACTTCATCAAAAGGACAGTAGA
AAAGGAAGGTGGCACCTACAAATGCCATCATTGCGATAAAGGAAAGGCTATCGTTCAAGATGCCTCTGCC
GACAGTGGTCCCAAAGATGGACCCCCACCCACGAGGAGCATCGTGGAAAAAGAAGACGTTCCAACCACGT
CTTCAAAGCAAGTGGATTGATGTGATATCTCCACTGACGTAAGGGATGACGCACAATCCCACTATCCTTC
GCAAGACCCTTCCTCTATATAAGGAAGTTCATTTCATTTGGAGAGAGGCCTATTTTTACAACAATTACCA
ACAACAACAAACAACAAACAACATTACAATTACTATTTACAATTACAGGCCTCCCGGGTCAGGAAGCGAA
ACACCAGGAACATCAGAAAGTGCAACACCAGAATCTGGATCCGGCTCTGAAACTCCTGGTACTAGTGAAT
CGGCTACCCCTGAATCAGGGTCCTCTGTTTCCAAGGGAGAAGAACTTTTCACCGGAGTTGTTCCTATCCT
TGTTGAGCTTGATGGAGATGTTAATGGTCACAAGTTCTCCGTTTCTGGTGAAGGAGAGGGTGATGCTACT
TACGGTAAGTTGACTTTGAAATTCATCTGCACTACTGGTAAACTTCCGGTGCCATGGCCAACACTTGTGA
CAACTCTTTCATGGGGTGTGCAGTGCTTCGCTCGTTACCCTGATCACATGAAACAGCATGATTTCTTCAA
ATCTGCTATGCCTGAGGGTTACGTTCAGGAGCGTACTATCTTCTTCAAGGATGATGGAAACTACAAGACT
CGTGCTGAGGTTAAGTTCGAAGGAGACACTCTCGTTAACAGGATTGAACTCAAGGGTATTGACTTCAAGG
AAGACGGTAACATTCTTGGTCATAAGCTTGAGTACAACTACTTCTCTGACAACGTTTACATTACTGCTGA
CAAGCAGAAGAACGGTATCAAGGCTAACTTCAAGATCAGGCATAACATCGAGGATGGTGGTGTTCAGCTT
GCTGATCATTACCAGCAGAACACTCCTATCGGTGATGGTCCTGTTCTTCTTCCTGATAACCATTACTTGT
CTACTCAGAGTAAATTGAGTAAAGATCCTAACGAGAAGAGGGATCATATGGTGTTGTTGGAGTTCGTGAC
TGCTGCTGGAATCACTCTTGGAATGGATGAGCTCTACAAGTGAGGGTCCTCTGTCCTGATCACGGCCATG
CTAGAGTCCGCAAAAATCACCAGTCTCTCTCTACAAATCTATCTCTCTCTATTTTTCTCCAGAATAATGT
GTGAGTAGTTCCCAGATAAGGGAATTAGGGTTCTTATAGGGTTTCGCTCATGTGTTGAGCATATAAGAAA
CCCTTAGTATGTATTTGTATTTGTAAAATACTTCTATCAATAAAATTTCTAATTCCTAAAACCAAAATCC
AGTGACCTGGTAACCTGGCAGGATATATGCGGTTGTAATTTTGGCAGGATATATGCGGTTGTAATTCATT
TTTATTGTCTAAATTTCTGTATTTGTTTGTTTGCAATTAGATCCACGTTGTGTCTCAAAATCTCTGATGT
TACATTGCACAAGATAAAAATATATCATCATGAACAATAAAACTGTCTGCTTACATAAACAGTAATACAA
GGGGTGTTATGAGCCATATTCAACGGGAAACGTCGAGGCCGCGATTAAATTCCAACATGGATGCTGATTT
ATATGGGTATAAATGGGCTCGCGATAATGTCGGGCAATCAGGTGCGACAATCTATCGCTTGTATGGGAAG
CCCGATGCGCCAGAGTTGTTTCTGAAACATGGCAAAGGTAGCGTTGCCAATGATGTTACAGATGAGATGG
TCAGACTAAACTGGCTGACGGAATTTATGCCTCTTCCGACCATCAAGCATTTTATCCGTACTCCTGATGA
TGCATGGTTACTCACCACTGCGATCCCCGGAAAAACAGCATTCCAGGTATTAGAAGAATATCCTGATTCA
GGTGAAAATATTGTTGATGCGCTGGCAGTGTTCCTGCGCCGGTTGCATTCGATTCCTGTTTGTAATTGTC
CTTTTAACAGCGATCGCGTATTTCGTCTCGCTCAGGCGCAATCACGAATGAATAACGGTTTGGTTGATGC
GAGTGATTTTGATGACGAGCGTAATGGCTGGCCTGTTGAACAAGTCTGGAAAGAAATGCATAAACTTTTG
CCATTCTCACCGGATTCAGTCGTCACTCATGGTGATTTCTCACTTGATAACCTTATTTTTGACGAGGGGA
AATTAATAGGTTGTATTGATGTTGGACGAGTCGGAATCGCAGACCGATACCAGGATCTTGCCATCCTATG
GAACTGCCTCGGTGAGTTTTCTCCTTCATTACAGAAACGGCTTTTTCAAAAATATGGTATTGATAATCCT
GATATGAATAAATTGCAGTTTCATTTGATGCTCGATGAGTTTTTCTAATCAGAATTGGTTAATTGGTTGT
AACACTGGCAGAGCATTACGCTGACTTGACGGGACGGCGCAAGCTCATGACCAAAATCCCTTAACGTGAG
TTACGCGTCGTTCCACTGAGCGTCAGACCCCGTAGAAAAGATCAAAGGATCTTC
Features (pLannotate 1.2.2; 14 found; start..end, strand, type, name):
      1..589     +  rep_origin     ori: high-copy-number ColE1/pMB1/pBR322/pUC origin of replication
    827..1456    +  CDS            pVS1 StaA: stability protein from the Pseudomonas plasmid pVS1 (Heeb et al., 2000)
   1885..2958    +  CDS            pVS1 RepA: replication protein from the Pseudomonas plasmid pVS1 (Heeb et al., 2000)
   3024..3218    +  rep_origin     pVS1 oriV: origin of replication for the Pseudomonas plasmid pVS1 (Heeb et al., 2000)
   3385..3408    +  misc_feature   LB T-DNA repeat: left border repeat from octopine Ach5 T-DNA
   3430..3453    +  misc_feature   LB T-DNA repeat: left border repeat from octopine Ach5 T-DNA
   3542..3790    -  terminator     HSP terminator: efficient transcription terminator from the Arabidopsis thaliana heat shock protein 18.2 gene (Nagaya et al., 2010)
   3795..4310    -  CDS            P19_TBSVC: Experimental evidence at protein level: Swiss-Prot protein existence level 1. Acts as a suppressor of RNA-mediated gene silencing, also known as post-transcriptional gene silencing (PTGS), a mechanism of plant viral defense that limits the accumulation of viral RNAs. Binds to short interfering RNAs (siRNAs) with high affinity. Acts as a molecular caliper to specifically select siRNAs based on the length of the duplex region of the RNA (By similarity). From Tomato bushy stunt virus (strain Cherry) (TBSV).
   5563..5863    +  promoter       CaMV 35S promoter (fragment): strong constitutive promoter from cauliflower mosaic virus
   5864..6205    +  promoter       CaMV 35S promoter: strong constitutive promoter from cauliflower mosaic virus
   6221..6276    +  misc_feature   TMV Ω: translational enhancer from the tobacco mosaic virus 5'-leader sequence (Gallie et al., 1988)
   6397..7110    +  CDS            mTurquoise2: mTurquoise2 is a basic (constitutively fluorescent) cyan fluorescent protein published in 2012, derived from Aequorea victoria. It is reported to be a rapidly-maturing monomer with very low acid sensitivity.
   7194..7353    +  polyA_signal   CaMV poly(A) signal (fragment): cauliflower mosaic virus polyadenylation signal
   7569..8378    +  CDS            KanR: aminoglycoside phosphotransferase; aph(3')-Ia; confers resistance to kanamycin in bacteria or G418 (Geneticin®) in eukaryotes
