[The description below was written by a language model from this plasmid's Addgene catalogue record and pLannotate feature annotations shown in this document.]
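Description:
pAVEC2_C-mTurquoise2 is an empty binary vector for plant expression, designed for transient production of proteins carrying a C-terminal mTurquoise2 tag. The backbone is recorded as assembled from fragments of pENTR, pEG103 and NPTII. It carries a high-copy ColE1/pUC-type origin for propagation in E. coli alongside the pVS1 replication module (StaA stability protein, RepA and oriV), which supports maintenance in Agrobacterium. A bacterial kanamycin resistance gene (aph(3')-Ia) provides selection. The annotation identifies two tandem octopine-type left border repeats. No right border is annotated, and no plant selectable marker appears in the feature table, consistent with a vector aimed at transient rather than stable expression.

The main expression cassette consists of a CaMV 35S promoter preceded by an additional 35S fragment (an arrangement resembling a duplicated-enhancer 35S), the TMV Ω translational enhancer, a short gap where a gene of interest would be inserted, the mTurquoise2 coding sequence, and a CaMV polyadenylation signal. An open reading frame cloned into this primary locus is therefore expressed as a fusion to the monomeric cyan fluorescent protein, suitable for localisation or co-imaging studies. The record does not describe the cloning site itself.

A second, oppositely oriented cassette encodes the p19 protein of tomato bushy stunt virus, terminated by the Arabidopsis HSP18.2 terminator. The promoter driving p19 is not annotated. By sequestering siRNAs, p19 suppresses post-transcriptional gene silencing, which raises protein yield in transient assays without the need for a separate co-infiltrated suppressor plasmid.
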