Addgene plasmid #231294: pAVEC2_C-mTurquoise2
Purpose: (Empty Backbone) For transiently expressing fusion proteins with C terminally tagged mTurquoise2 in plants (includes p19 silencing suppressor)
Depositing lab: Jacob Brunkard. Depositing organization: University of Wisconsin, Madison. Publication: Seamless, modular binary vectors for plant cell and molecular biology. Greenhalgh R, Horner W, Klimpel KA, Chatterjee S, Scarpin MR, Brunkard JO. Plant Biotechnol J. 2025 Jun 26. doi: 10.1111/pbi.70233. PubMed 40574375.
Backbone
  Vector backbone: Backbone assembled from fragments of pENTR, pEG103, and NPTII
  Vector type: Plant Expression
  Tag / fusion protein: mTurquoise2 (C terminal on insert)
Growth in bacteria
  Bacterial resistance: Kanamycin, 50 μg/mL
  Growth temperature: 37°C
  Growth strain: DH5alpha
  Copy number: Unknown
Gene/Insert
  Gene/Insert name: None
  Mutation: N/A
  Tag / fusion protein: mTurquoise2 (C terminal on insert)
Terms and licenses: Academic/Nonprofit Terms; Industry Terms: Not Available to Industry
Depositor comments: No gene inserted in primary locus, this is a vector backbone. pAVEC2 has a p19 expression cassette (TBSV p19 silencing supressor from tomato bushy stunt virus) inserted into a secondary locus for increased protein expression in plant transient expression experiments.
How to cite: pAVEC2_C-mTurquoise2 was a gift from Jacob Brunkard (Addgene plasmid # 231294 ; http://n2t.net/addgene:231294 ; RRID:Addgene_231294)
